Addgene plasmid #240405: pETDuet-solo-NHis6-NocO-E252A
Purpose: expresses N-His tagged NocO E252A (diiron halogenase variant) from Nodularia sp. 06071 (mutation numbering based on amino acid position in native sequence), created from mutagenesis of WT plasmid
Depositing lab: Emily Balskus. Depositing organization: Harvard University. Publication: Biochemical Studies of a Cyanobacterial Halogenase Support the Involvement of a Dimetal Cofactor. Wang ML, Glasser NR, Nair MA, Krebs C, Martin Bollinger J Jr, Balskus EP. Biochemistry. 2025 May 20;64(10):2173-2180. doi: 10.1021/acs.biochem.4c00720. Epub 2025 Apr 29. PubMed 40300765.
Backbone
  Vector backbone: pETDuet
  Total vector size (bp): 6434
  Vector type: Bacterial Expression
Growth in bacteria
  Bacterial resistance: Ampicillin, 100 μg/mL
  Growth temperature: 37°C
  Growth strain: DH5alpha
  Copy number: Unknown
Gene/Insert
  Gene/Insert name: nocO (alt names: NodcylC; clyC)
  Species: Nodularia sp. 06071
  Insert size (bp): 1299
  Mutation: M1 of native sequence not included in insert, Glutamate 252 of native sequence changed to Alanine
  GenBank ID: MW071172
  Promoter: T7
  Tag / fusion protein: His (N terminal on backbone)
  Cloning method: Other
  Sequencing primers: 5′ ATTACTAGCAGTAATACTTCACC
Terms and licenses: Academic/Nonprofit Terms; Industry Terms: Not Available to Industry
How to cite: pETDuet-solo-NHis6-NocO-E252A was a gift from Emily Balskus (Addgene plasmid # 240405 ; http://n2t.net/addgene:240405 ; RRID:Addgene_240405)
