[The description below was written by a language model from this plasmid's Addgene catalogue record and pLannotate feature annotations shown in this document.]
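Description:
pETDuet-solo-NHis6-NocO-E252A is a bacterial expression plasmid of about 6.4 kb built on a pETDuet backbone, made to produce a point-mutant form of the cyanobacterial halogenase NocO (also called NodcylC) from Nodularia sp. 06071. The 1,299 bp insert lacks the native initiator methionine because translation starts in the backbone-encoded N-terminal His6 tag. It carries a glutamate-to-alanine substitution at position 252, numbered according to the native protein. The plasmid was generated by mutagenesis of the corresponding wild-type construct.

Expression follows the standard pET arrangement. A T7 promoter, which spans the origin of the circular sequence record, is followed by a lac operator and the strong T7 gene 10 ribosome binding site, and a T7 terminator lies downstream of the coding region. The plasmid also carries lacI with its own promoter, so transcription is repressed until IPTG is added in a host supplying T7 RNA polymerase. Only one T7 promoter/operator unit is annotated, which fits the "solo" in the name and suggests a single expression cassette rather than the usual two of a Duet vector, though the record does not say this explicitly. The feature table does not annotate the nocO coding sequence or the His tag. The short SET1 and tetracycline-resistance fragments it does list appear to be small backbone remnants or incidental matches rather than functional elements.

Propagation in E. coli relies on a ColE1/pBR322-type origin with the associated bom and rop elements, and selection is by ampicillin resistance (β-lactamase). An f1 origin is also present. According to the record, the E252A variant serves in biochemical studies of this diiron halogenase, providing purifiable His-tagged protein for comparison with the wild-type enzyme.
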