Features (pLannotate 1.2.2; 17 found; start..end, strand, type, name):
      3..27      +  protein_bind   lac operator: The lac repressor binds to the lac operator to inhibit transcription in E. coli. This inhibition can be relieved by adding lactose or isopropyl-β-D-thiogalactopyranoside (IPTG). lac repressor encoded by lacI
     42..64      +  RBS            RBS: efficient ribosome binding site from bacteriophage T7 gene 10 (Olins and Rangwala, 1989)
   1451..1468    +  CDS            SET1 (fragment): solubility-enhancement tag derived from T7 phage gene 10B
   1476..1523    +  terminator     T7 terminator: transcription terminator for bacteriophage T7 RNA polymerase
   1560..2015    +  rep_origin     f1 ori (sequence partly withheld): f1 bacteriophage origin of replication; arrow indicates direction of (+) strand synthesis
   2130..2990    -  CDS            AmpR: β-lactamase; bla; confers resistance to ampicillin, carbenicillin, and related antibiotics
   2991..3083    -  promoter       AmpR promoter: bla
   3164..3752    +  rep_origin     ori: high-copy-number ColE1/pMB1/pBR322/pUC origin of replication
   3938..4077    -  misc_feature   bom: basis of mobility region from pBR322
   4179..4370    -  CDS            rop: Rop protein, which maintains plasmids at low copy number; rop
   4387..4767    +  CDS            YPB1_ECOLX: Protein predicted: Swiss-Prot protein existence level 4. From Escherichia coli.
   4829..4893    -  CDS            TcR (fragment): tetracycline efflux protein; tet; confers resistance to tetracycline
   4908..4929    -  protein_bind   CAP binding site: CAP binding activates transcription in the presence of cAMP. E. coli catabolite activator protein
   4942..6024    -  CDS            lacI: lac repressor; lacI; The lac repressor binds to the lac operator to inhibit transcription in E. coli. This inhibition can be relieved by adding lactose or isopropyl-β-D-thiogalactopyranoside (IPTG).
   6025..6102    -  promoter       lacI promoter: lacI
   6110..6389    -  CDS            TcR (fragment): tetracycline efflux protein; tet; confers resistance to tetracycline
   6415..2       +  promoter       T7 promoter (across the origin): promoter for bacteriophage T7 RNA polymerase
>Addgene plasmid #240405 | pETDuet-solo-NHis6-NocO-E252A | addgene full sequence | sequence record 478119 | Addgene NGS Result
GGGGAATTGTGAGCGGATAACAATTCCCCTCTAGAAATAATTTTGTTTAACTTTAAGAAGGAGATATACC
ATGGGCAGCAGCCATCACCATCATCACCACGGCAGCATTACTAGCAGTAATACTTCACCAATATCTCAAA
TTAATAAAGTTATCCCTCTCTTGGAAAAGAACTATGGAAATAACCTTGACTCAGACTACACTGAAAAAAT
CCAAGAACTAGATAGAAACTTTAACTATAGTGCCAACAGTAATGTTTTTTGGAGTGAACCAGAACACTCT
ATCCTTTATGGCACACCACTTTATGAACAAGCTTCTCTATCTCAAAAATTAGCACTCAATCACCTGCATT
GGGTATTGTTTTACAAGAGAGTTGCTGACAGTGAAACTGAGCTAATTCATTACAACACTATCACAGCAGA
TTGTCTCATGGCTGCAAATAGTGATCATAAAATGCTGGTGGAACTGTTAGCTCATGAAACTTACCAAGAA
CGTCAACATATTCATGCTTTTTCTCAAATAAATTATAAAACTACTAAAGCTTTACTAGGTAAAAAAGCTC
TAGTGAATCCCGTTTCTGATGAGACTACTGTACGGGAGCAGAAAAAGGATATATCTGCCAATTATATATC
CACTGCTGCCAACTTGCTCGCAATGATGCTCCCAGGTAAAAAGCAATCTCATGCCGATTCTGATAAATAT
TTGTCATTTCCTACCAACGGATTTTTTAATGGATTTTCAGGAAAATCAGATATATCAAGAAAACAGTTCT
TTTCAGATAATTGGAGAAGTTATCCATTCTTGGCTGCTAATTTTTATGCTGTGCGCTACATGGCTAATCT
ACTATTGAAAAACCATGCGTTTGGTATACATTGCTACTTCAAAAAAATGCATAAAAATAATGAATTTATA
GCGAGTCCAACAGCTATATCTCACTATCATTTTTTAGATGAAGCTTTTCATACAACCACTTCTCTATTTC
TTGGTCGAGACTTTCATAAATATTTACCAAAGCCATCAAGATATGAAAAATGGATTGCCAACTTAGCTAT
CTTACAGGCACAGCACGAAAACCTCAATGCTATTTCTGGAATATCTACCAACCGCTTTTTGAGTGATGGT
GATGTGATAATTTTTCTGATGAAACTCTTGCAGAGTCCTGTATTTGATATGTCGGCTCAGGAAGCAATTC
AGTGGATTGAAAAGTGCCTATGTTATGAGCATGAAGGATTTCATGTCAACCTGAAGGTACATAATAAACT
GTTATCAGAATTACGTAAGTTTGCATATCAACTAGACTACTTGTGGCCTGTAAATAAGGAAATGCGTGTA
ATGGCTTCAGGAGGTTCAATTAAGAAAGCGATCAAAAATAATATCAAAGCCTTTAATCAGTTTTCTATAG
CAATTTAATAAGCACATGGACTCGTCTACTAGCGCAGCTTAATTAACCTAGGCTGCTGCCACCGCTGAGC
AATAACTAGCATAACCCCTTGGGGCCTCTAAACGGGTCTTGAGGGGTTTTTTGCTGAAAGGAGGAACTAT
ATCCGGATTGGCGAATGGG
[124 nt withheld, positions 1560-1683]
C
[91 nt withheld, positions 1685-1775]
A
[49 nt withheld, positions 1777-1825]
CCTTTGACGTTGGAGTCCACGTTCTTT
[37 nt withheld, positions 1853-1889]
ACCCTATCTCGGTCTATTCTTTTGATTTATAAGGGATTTTGCCGATTTCGGCCTATTGGTTAAAAAATGA
GCTGATTTAACAAAAATTTAACGCGAATTTTAACAAAATATTAACGTTTACAATTTCTGGCGGCACGATG
GCATGAGATTATCAAAAAGGATCTTCACCTAGATCCTTTTAAATTAAAAATGAAGTTTTAAATCAATCTA
AAGTATATATGAGTAAACTTGGTCTGACAGTTACCAATGCTTAATCAGTGAGGCACCTATCTCAGCGATC
TGTCTATTTCGTTCATCCATAGTTGCCTGACTCCCCGTCGTGTAGATAACTACGATACGGGAGGGCTTAC
CATCTGGCCCCAGTGCTGCAATGATACCGCGAGACCCACGCTCACCGGCTCCAGATTTATCAGCAATAAA
CCAGCCAGCCGGAAGGGCCGAGCGCAGAAGTGGTCCTGCAACTTTATCCGCCTCCATCCAGTCTATTAAT
TGTTGCCGGGAAGCTAGAGTAAGTAGTTCGCCAGTTAATAGTTTGCGCAACGTTGTTGCCATTGCTACAG
GCATCGTGGTGTCACGCTCGTCGTTTGGTATGGCTTCATTCAGCTCCGGTTCCCAACGATCAAGGCGAGT
TACATGATCCCCCATGTTGTGCAAAAAAGCGGTTAGCTCCTTCGGTCCTCCGATCGTTGTCAGAAGTAAG
TTGGCCGCAGTGTTATCACTCATGGTTATGGCAGCACTGCATAATTCTCTTACTGTCATGCCATCCGTAA
GATGCTTTTCTGTGACTGGTGAGTACTCAACCAAGTCATTCTGAGAATAGTGTATGCGGCGACCGAGTTG
CTCTTGCCCGGCGTCAATACGGGATAATACCGCGCCACATAGCAGAACTTTAAAAGTGCTCATCATTGGA
AAACGTTCTTCGGGGCGAAAACTCTCAAGGATCTTACCGCTGTTGAGATCCAGTTCGATGTAACCCACTC
GTGCACCCAACTGATCTTCAGCATCTTTTACTTTCACCAGCGTTTCTGGGTGAGCAAAAACAGGAAGGCA
AAATGCCGCAAAAAAGGGAATAAGGGCGACACGGAAATGTTGAATACTCATACTCTTCCTTTTTCAATCA
TGATTGAAGCATTTATCAGGGTTATTGTCTCATGAGCGGATACATATTTGAATGTATTTAGAAAAATAAA
CAAATAGGTCATGACCAAAATCCCTTAACGTGAGTTTTCGTTCCACTGAGCGTCAGACCCCGTAGAAAAG
ATCAAAGGATCTTCTTGAGATCCTTTTTTTCTGCGCGTAATCTGCTGCTTGCAAACAAAAAAACCACCGC
TACCAGCGGTGGTTTGTTTGCCGGATCAAGAGCTACCAACTCTTTTTCCGAAGGTAACTGGCTTCAGCAG
AGCGCAGATACCAAATACTGTCCTTCTAGTGTAGCCGTAGTTAGGCCACCACTTCAAGAACTCTGTAGCA
CCGCCTACATACCTCGCTCTGCTAATCCTGTTACCAGTGGCTGCTGCCAGTGGCGATAAGTCGTGTCTTA
CCGGGTTGGACTCAAGACGATAGTTACCGGATAAGGCGCAGCGGTCGGGCTGAACGGGGGGTTCGTGCAC
ACAGCCCAGCTTGGAGCGAACGACCTACACCGAACTGAGATACCTACAGCGTGAGCTATGAGAAAGCGCC
ACGCTTCCCGAAGGGAGAAAGGCGGACAGGTATCCGGTAAGCGGCAGGGTCGGAACAGGAGAGCGCACGA
GGGAGCTTCCAGGGGGAAACGCCTGGTATCTTTATAGTCCTGTCGGGTTTCGCCACCTCTGACTTGAGCG
TCGATTTTTGTGATGCTCGTCAGGGGGGCGGAGCCTATGGAAAAACGCCAGCAACGCGGCCTTTTTACGG
TTCCTGGCCTTTTGCTGGCCTTTTGCTCACATGTTCTTTCCTGCGTTATCCCCTGATTCTGTGGATAACC
GTATTACCGCCTTTGAGTGAGCTGATACCGCTCGCCGCAGCCGAACGACCGAGCGCAGCGAGTCAGTGAG
CGAGGAAGCGGAAGAGCGCCTGATGCGGTATTTTCTCCTTACGCATCTGTGCGGTATTTCACACCGCAAT
GGTGCACTCTCAGTACAATCTGCTCTGATGCCGCATAGTTAAGCCAGTATACACTCCGCTATCGCTACGT
GACTGGGTCATGGCTGCGCCCCGACACCCGCCAACACCCGCTGACGCGCCCTGACGGGCTTGTCTGCTCC
CGGCATCCGCTTACAGACAAGCTGTGACCGTCTCCGGGAGCTGCATGTGTCAGAGGTTTTCACCGTCATC
ACCGAAACGCGCGAGGCAGCTGCGGTAAAGCTCATCAGCGTGGTCGTGAAGCGATTCACAGATGTCTGCC
TGTTCATCCGCGTCCAGCTCGTTGAGTTTCTCCAGAAGCGTTAATGTCTGGCTTCTGATAAAGCGGGCCA
TGTTAAGGGCGGTTTTTTCCTGTTTGGTCACTGATGCCTCCGTGTAAGGGGGATTTCTGTTCATGGGGGT
AATGATACCGATGAAACGAGAGAGGATGCTCACGATACGGGTTACTGATGATGAACATGCCCGGTTACTG
GAACGTTGTGAGGGTAAACAACTGGCGGTATGGATGCGGCGGGACCAGAGAAAAATCACTCAGGGTCAAT
GCCAGCGCTTCGTTAATACAGATGTAGGTGTTCCACAGGGTAGCCAGCAGCATCCTGCGATGCAGATCCG
GAACATAATGGTGCAGGGCGCTGACTTCCGCGTTTCCAGACTTTACGAAACACGGAAACCGAAGACCATT
CATGTTGTTGCTCAGGTCGCAGACGTTTTGCAGCAGCAGTCGCTTCACGTTCGCTCGCGTATCGGTGATT
CATTCTGCTAACCAGTAAGGCAACCCCGCCAGCCTAGCCGGGTCCTCAACGACAGGAGCACGATCATGCT
AGTCATGCCCCGCGCCCACCGGAAGGAGCTGACTGGGTTGAAGGCTCTCAAGGGCATCGGTCGAGATCCC
GGTGCCTAATGAGTGAGCTAACTTACATTAATTGCGTTGCGCTCACTGCCCGCTTTCCAGTCGGGAAACC
TGTCGTGCCAGCTGCATTAATGAATCGGCCAACGCGCGGGGAGAGGCGGTTTGCGTATTGGGCGCCAGGG
TGGTTTTTCTTTTCACCAGTGAGACGGGCAACAGCTGATTGCCCTTCACCGCCTGGCCCTGAGAGAGTTG
CAGCAAGCGGTCCACGCTGGTTTGCCCCAGCAGGCGAAAATCCTGTTTGATGGTGGTTAACGGCGGGATA
TAACATGAGCTGTCTTCGGTATCGTCGTATCCCACTACCGAGATGTCCGCACCAACGCGCAGCCCGGACT
CGGTAATGGCGCGCATTGCGCCCAGCGCCATCTGATCGTTGGCAACCAGCATCGCAGTGGGAACGATGCC
CTCATTCAGCATTTGCATGGTTTGTTGAAAACCGGACATGGCACTCCAGTCGCCTTCCCGTTCCGCTATC
GGCTGAATTTGATTGCGAGTGAGATATTTATGCCAGCCAGCCAGACGCAGACGCGCCGAGACAGAACTTA
ATGGGCCCGCTAACAGCGCGATTTGCTGGTGACCCAATGCGACCAGATGCTCCACGCCCAGTCGCGTACC
GTCTTCATGGGAGAAAATAATACTGTTGATGGGTGTCTGGTCAGAGACATCAAGAAATAACGCCGGAACA
TTAGTGCAGGCAGCTTCCACAGCAATGGCATCCTGGTCATCCAGCGGATAGTTAATGATCAGCCCACTGA
CGCGTTGCGCGAGAAGATTGTGCACCGCCGCTTTACAGGCTTCGACGCCGCTTCGTTCTACCATCGACAC
CACCACGCTGGCACCCAGTTGATCGGCGCGAGATTTAATCGCCGCGACAATTTGCGACGGCGCGTGCAGG
GCCAGACTGGAGGTGGCAACGCCAATCAGCAACGACTGTTTGCCCGCCAGTTGTTGTGCCACGCGGTTGG
GAATGTAATTCAGCTCCGCCATCGCCGCTTCCACTTTTTCCCGCGTTTTCGCAGAAACGTGGCTGGCCTG
GTTCACCACGCGGGAAACGGTCTGATAAGAGACACCGGCATACTCTGCGACATCGTATAACGTTACTGGT
TTCACATTCACCACCCTGAATTGACTCTCTTCCGGGCGCTATCATGCCATACCGCGAAAGGTTTTGCGCC
ATTCGATGGTGTCCGGGATCTCGACGCTCTCCCTTATGCGACTCCTGCATTAGGAAGCAGCCCAGTAGTA
GGTTGAGGCCGTTGAGCACCGCCGCCGCAAGGAATGGTGCATGCAAGGAGATGGCGCCCAACAGTCCCCC
GGCCACGGGGCCTGCCACCATACCCACGCCGAAACAAGCGCTCATGAGCCCGAAGTGGCGAGCCCGATCT
TCCCCATCGGTGATGTCGGCGATATAGGCGCCAGCAACCGCACCTGTGGCGCCGGTGATGCCGGCCACGA
TGCGTCCGGCGTAGAGGATCGAGATCGATCTCGATCCCGCGAAATTAATACGACTCACTATA
